>Addgene plasmid #158319 | pLKO_Ollas.AU1.V5_NGFR | addgene full sequence | sequence record 329924 | Addgene NGS Result
TCGACGGTATCGATCACGAGACTAGTATCGAGCGGCCGCCCCCTTCACCGAGGGCCTATTTCCCATGATT
CCTTCATATTTGCATATACGATACAAGGCTGTTAGAGAGATAATTGGAATTAATTTGACTGTAAACACAA
AGATATTAGTACAAAATACGTGACGTAGAAAGTAATAATTTCTTGGGTAGTTTGCAGTTTTAAAATTATG
TTTTAAAATGGACTATCATATGCTTACCGTAACTTGAAAGTATTTCGATTTCTTGGCTTTATATATCTTG
TGGAAAGGACGAAACACCGGGTCTTCGAGAAGACCTGTTTTAGAGCTAGAAATAGCAAGTTAAAATAAGG
CTAGTCCGTTATCAACTTGAAAAAGTGGCACCGAGTCGGTGCTTTTTTTAATTCTCGACCTCGAGACAAA
TGGCAGTATTCATCCACAATTTTAAAAGAAAAGGGGGGATTGGGGGGTACAGTGCAGGGGAAAGAATAGT
AGACATAATAGCAACAGACATACAAACTAAAGAATTACAAAAACAAATTACAAAAATTCAAAATTTTCGG
GTTTATTACAGGGACAGCAGAGATCCACTTTGGCCGCGGCTCGAGGCGATAAGCTTTGCAAAGATGGATA
AAGTTTTAAACAGAGAGGAATCTTTGCAGCTAATGGACCTTCTAGGTCTTGAAAGGAGTGGGAATTGGCT
CCGGTGCCCGTCAGTGGGCAGAGCGCACATCGCCCACAGTCCCCGAGAAGTTGGGGGGAGGGGTCGGCAA
TTGAACCGGTGCCTAGAGAAGGTGGCGCGGGGTAAACTGGGAAAGTGATGTCGTGTACTGGCTCCGCCTT
TTTCCCGAGGGTGGGGGAGAACCGTATATAAGTGCAGTAGTCGCCGTGAACGTTCTTTTTCGCAACGGGT
TTGCCGCCAGAACACAGGTAAGTGCCGTGTGTGGTTCCCGCGGGCCTGGCCTCTTTACGGGTTATGGCCC
TTGCGTGCCTTGAATTACTTCCACCTGGCTGCAGTACGTGATTCTTGATCCCGAGCTTCGGGTTGGAAGT
GGGTGGGAGAGTTCGAGGCCTTGCGCTTAAGGAGCCCCTTCGCCTCGTGCTTGAGTTGAGGCCTGGCCTG
GGCGCTGGGGCCGCCGCGTGCGAATCTGGTGGCACCTTCGCGCCTGTCTCGCTGCTTTCGATAAGTCTCT
AGCCATTTAAAATTTTTGATGACCTGCTGCGACGCTTTTTTTCTGGCAAGATAGTCTTGTAAATGCGGGC
CAAGATCTGCACACTGGTATTTCGGTTTTTGGGGCCGCGGGCGGCGACGGGGCCCGTGCGTCCCAGCGCA
CATGTTCGGCGAGGCGGGGCCTGCGAGCGCGGCCACCGAGAATCGGACGGGGGTAGTCTCAAGCTGGCCG
GCCTGCTCTGGTGCCTGGCCTCGCGCCGCCGTGTATCGCCCCGCCCTGGGCGGCAAGGCTGGCCCGGTCG
GCACCAGTTGCGTGAGCGGAAAGATGGCCGCTTCCCGGCCCTGCTGCAGGGAGCTCAAAATGGAGGACGC
GGCGCTCGGGAGAGCGGGCGGGTGAGTCACCCACACAAAGGAAAAGGGCCTTTCCGTCCTCAGCCGTCGC
TTCATGTGACTCCACGGAGTACCGGGCGCCGTCCAGGCACCTCGATTAGTTCTCGAGCTTTTGGAGTACG
TCGTCTTTAGGTTGGGGGGAGGGGTTTTATGCGATGGAGTTTCCCCACACTGAGTGGGTGGAGACTGAAG
TTAGGCCAGCTTGGCACTTGATGTAATTCTCCTTGGAATTTGCCCTTTTTGAGTTTGGATCTTGGTTCAT
TCTCAAGCCTCAGACAGTGGTTCAAAGTTTTTTTCTTCCATTTCAGGTGTCGTGAGGAATTCTGCAGTCG
ATCGACGGTACCGCGGGCCCGGGATCCACGGTCGCCACCATGGGGGCAGGTGCCACCGGCCGCGCCATGG
ACGGGCCGCGCCTGCTGCTGTTGCTGCTTCTGGGGGTGTCCCTTGGAGGTGCCAAGGAGGCATGCAGCGG
CTTCGCCAACGAGCTGGGCCCCAGGCTGATGGGCAAGTGCGGAGGAGGCGGGGGAGGGGACACCTATCGG
TACATTGGAGGAGGCGGGGGAGGGGGCAAACCAATTCCAAACCCACTGCTGGGACTGGATTCCACACCCA
CAGGCCTGTACACACACAGCGGTGAGTGCTGCAAAGCCTGCAACCTGGGCGAGGGTGTGGCCCAGCCTTG
TGGAGCCAACCAGACCGTGTGTGAGCCCTGCCTGGACAGCGTGACGTTCTCCGACGTGGTGAGCGCGACC
GAGCCGTGCAAGCCGTGCACCGAGTGCGTGGGGCTCCAGAGCATGTCGGCGCCGTGCGTGGAGGCCGACG
ACGCCGTGTGCCGCTGCGCCTACGGCTACTACCAGGATGAGACGACTGGGCGCTGCGAGGCGTGCCGCGT
GTGCGAGGCGGGCTCGGGCCTCGTGTTCTCCTGCCAGGACAAGCAGAACACCGTGTGCGAGGAGTGCCCC
GACGGCACGTATTCCGACGAGGCCAACCACGTGGACCCGTGCCTGCCCTGCACCGTGTGCGAGGACACCG
AGCGCCAGCTCCGCGAGTGCACACGCTGGGCCGACGCCGAGTGCGAGGAGATCCCTGGCCGTTGGATTAC
ACGGTCCACACCCCCAGAGGGCTCGGACAGCACAGCCCCCAGCACCCAGGAGCCTGAGGCACCTCCAGAA
CAAGACCTCATAGCCAGCACGGTGGCAGGTGTGGTGACCACAGTGATGGGCAGCTCCCAGCCCGTGGTGA
CCCGAGGCACCACCGACAACCTCATCCCTGTCTATTGCTCCATCCTGGCTGCTGTGGTTGTGGGCCTTGT
GGCCTACATAGCCTTCAAGAGGTGGAACAGGGGTATCCTCTAGAGCGGCCGCGTCGACAATCAACCTCTG
GATTACAAAATTTGTGAAAGATTGACTGGTATTCTTAACTATGTTGCTCCTTTTACGCTATGTGGATACG
CTGCTTTAATGCCTTTGTATCATGCTATTGCTTCCCGTATGGCTTTCATTTTCTCCTCCTTGTATAAATC
CTGGTTGCTGTCTCTTTATGAGGAGTTGTGGCCCGTTGTCAGGCAACGTGGCGTGGTGTGCACTGTGTTT
GCTGACGCAACCCCCACTGGTTGGGGCATTGCCACCACCTGTCAGCTCCTTTCCGGGACTTTCGCTTTCC
CCCTCCCTATTGCCACGGCGGAACTCATCGCCGCCTGCCTTGCCCGCTGCTGGACAGGGGCTCGGCTGTT
GGGCACTGACAATTCCGTGGTGTTGTCGGGGAAGCTGACGTCCTTTCCATGGCTGCTCGCCTGTGTTGCC
ACCTGGATTCTGCGCGGGACGTCCTTCTGCTACGTCCCTTCGGCCCTCAATCCAGCGGACCTTCCTTCCC
GCGGCCTGCTGCCGGCTCTGCGGCCTCTTCCGCATCTTCGCCTTCGCCCTCAGACGAGTCGGATCTCCCT
TTGGGCCGCCTCCCCGCCTGGGTACCTTTAAGACCAATGACTTACAAGGCAGCTGTAGATCTTAGCCACT
TTTTAAAAGAAAAGGGGGGACTGGAAGGGCTAATTCACTCCCAACGAAGATAAGATCTGCTTTTTGCTTG
TACTGGGTCTCTCTGGTTAGACCAGATCTGAGCCTGGGAGCTCTCTGGCTAACTAGGGAACCCACTGCTT
AAGCCTCAATAAAGCTTGCCTTGAGTGCTTCAAGTAGTGTGTGCCCGTCTGTTGTGTGACTCTGGTAACT
AGAGATCCCTCAGACCCTTTTAGTCAGTGTGGAAAATCTCTAGCAGTAGTAGTTCATGTCATCTTATTAT
TCAGTATTTATAACTTGCAAAGAAATGAATATCAGAGAGTGAGAGGAACTTGTTTATTGCAGCTTATAAT
GGTTACAAATAAAGCAATAGCATCACAAATTTCACAAATAAAGCATTTTTTTCACTGCATTCTAGTTGTG
GTTTGTCCAAACTCATCAATGTATCTTATCATGTCTGGCTCTAGCTATCCCGCCCCTAACTCCGCCCATC
CCGCCCCTAACTCCGCCCAGTTCCGCCCATTCTCCGCCCCATGGCTGACTAATTTTTTTTATTTATGCAG
AGGCCGAGGCCGCCTCGGCCTCTGAGCTATTCCAGAAGTAGTGAGGAGGCTTTTTTGGAGGCCTAGGGAC
GTACCCAATTCGCCCTATAGTGAGTCGTATTACGCGCGCTCACTGGCCGTCGTTTTACAACGTCGTGACT
GGGAAAACCCTGGCGTTACCCAACTTAATCGCCTTGCAGCACATCCCCCTTTCGCCAGCTGGCGTAATAG
CGAAGAGGCCCGCACCGATCGCCCTTCCCAACAGTTGCGCAGCCTGAATGGCGAATGGG
[124 nt withheld, positions 4400-4523]
C
[91 nt withheld, positions 4525-4615]
A
[49 nt withheld, positions 4617-4665]
CCTTTGACGTTGGAGTCCACGTTCTTT
[37 nt withheld, positions 4693-4729]
ACCCTATCTCGGTCTATTCTTTTGATTTATAAGGGATTTTGCCGATTTCGGCCTATTGGTTAAAAAATGA
GCTGATTTAACAAAAATTTAACGCGAATTTTAACAAAATATTAACGCTTACAATTTAGGTGGCACTTTTC
GGGGAAATGTGCGCGGAACCCCTATTTGTTTATTTTTCTAAATACATTCAAATATGTATCCGCTCATGAG
ACAATAACCCTGATAAATGCTTCAATAATATTGAAAAAGGAAGAGTATGAGTATTCAACATTTCCGTGTC
GCCCTTATTCCCTTTTTTGCGGCATTTTGCCTTCCTGTTTTTGCTCACCCAGAAACGCTGGTGAAAGTAA
AAGATGCTGAAGATCAGTTGGGTGCACGAGTGGGTTACATCGAACTGGATCTCAACAGCGGTAAGATCCT
TGAGAGTTTTCGCCCCGAAGAACGTTTTCCAATGATGAGCACTTTTAAAGTTCTGCTATGTGGCGCGGTA
TTATCCCGTATTGACGCCGGGCAAGAGCAACTCGGTCGCCGCATACACTATTCTCAGAATGACTTGGTTG
AGTACTCACCAGTCACAGAAAAGCATCTTACGGATGGCATGACAGTAAGAGAATTATGCAGTGCTGCCAT
AACCATGAGTGATAACACTGCGGCCAACTTACTTCTGACAACGATCGGAGGACCGAAGGAGCTAACCGCT
TTTTTGCACAACATGGGGGATCATGTAACTCGCCTTGATCGTTGGGAACCGGAGCTGAATGAAGCCATAC
CAAACGACGAGCGTGACACCACGATGCCTGTAGCAATGGCAACAACGTTGCGCAAACTATTAACTGGCGA
ACTACTTACTCTAGCTTCCCGGCAACAATTAATAGACTGGATGGAGGCGGATAAAGTTGCAGGACCACTT
CTGCGCTCGGCCCTTCCGGCTGGCTGGTTTATTGCTGATAAATCTGGAGCCGGTGAGCGTGGGTCTCGCG
GTATCATTGCAGCACTGGGGCCAGATGGTAAGCCCTCCCGTATCGTAGTTATCTACACGACGGGGAGTCA
GGCAACTATGGATGAACGAAATAGACAGATCGCTGAGATAGGTGCCTCACTGATTAAGCATTGGTAACTG
TCAGACCAAGTTTACTCATATATACTTTAGATTGATTTAAAACTTCATTTTTAATTTAAAAGGATCTAGG
TGAAGATCCTTTTTGATAATCTCATGACCAAAATCCCTTAACGTGAGTTTTCGTTCCACTGAGCGTCAGA
CCCCGTAGAAAAGATCAAAGGATCTTCTTGAGATCCTTTTTTTCTGCGCGTAATCTGCTGCTTGCAAACA
AAAAAACCACCGCTACCAGCGGTGGTTTGTTTGCCGGATCAAGAGCTACCAACTCTTTTTCCGAAGGTAA
CTGGCTTCAGCAGAGCGCAGATACCAAATACTGTTCTTCTAGTGTAGCCGTAGTTAGGCCACCACTTCAA
GAACTCTGTAGCACCGCCTACATACCTCGCTCTGCTAATCCTGTTACCAGTGGCTGCTGCCAGTGGCGAT
AAGTCGTGTCTTACCGGGTTGGACTCAAGACGATAGTTACCGGATAAGGCGCAGCGGTCGGGCTGAACGG
GGGGTTCGTGCACACAGCCCAGCTTGGAGCGAACGACCTACACCGAACTGAGATACCTACAGCGTGAGCT
ATGAGAAAGCGCCACGCTTCCCGAAGGGAGAAAGGCGGACAGGTATCCGGTAAGCGGCAGGGTCGGAACA
GGAGAGCGCACGAGGGAGCTTCCAGGGGGAAACGCCTGGTATCTTTATAGTCCTGTCGGGTTTCGCCACC
TCTGACTTGAGCGTCGATTTTTGTGATGCTCGTCAGGGGGGCGGAGCCTATGGAAAAACGCCAGCAACGC
GGCCTTTTTACGGTTCCTGGCCTTTTGCTGGCCTTTTGCTCACATGTTCTTTCCTGCGTTATCCCCTGAT
TCTGTGGATAACCGTATTACCGCCTTTGAGTGAGCTGATACCGCTCGCCGCAGCCGAACGACCGAGCGCA
GCGAGTCAGTGAGCGAGGAAGCGGAAGAGCGCCCAATACGCAAACCGCCTCTCCCCGCGCGTTGGCCGAT
TCATTAATGCAGCTGGCACGACAGGTTTCCCGACTGGAAAGCGGGCAGTGAGCGCAACGCAATTAATGTG
AGTTAGCTCACTCATTAGGCACCCCAGGCTTTACACTTTATGCTTCCGGCTCGTATGTTGTGTGGAATTG
TGAGCGGATAACAATTTCACACAGGAAACAGCTATGACCATGATTACGCCAAGCGCGCAATTAACCCTCA
CTAAAGGGAACAAAAGCTGGAGCTGCAAGCTTAATGTAGTCTTATGCAATACTCTTGTAGTCTTGCAACA
TGGTAACGATGAGTTAGCAACATGCCTTACAAGGAGAGAAAAAGCACCGTGCATGGCGATTGGTGGAAGT
AAGGTGGTACGATCGTGCCTTATTAGGAAGGCAACAGACGGGTCTGACATGGATTGGACGAACCACTGAA
TTGCCGCATTGCAGAGATATTGTATTTAAGTGCCTAGCTCGATACATAAACGGGTCTCTCTGGTTAGACC
AGATCTGAGCCTGGGAGCTCTCTGGCTAACTAGGGAACCCACTGCTTAAGCCTCAATAAAGCTTGCCTTG
AGTGCTTCAAGTAGTGTGTGCCCGTCTGTTGTGTGACTCTGGTAACTAGAGATCCCTCAGACCCTTTTAG
TCAGTGTGGAAAATCTCTAGCAGTGGCGCCCGAACAGGGACTTGAAAGCGAAAGGGAAACCAGAGGAGCT
CTCTCGACGCAGGACTCGGCTTGCTGAAGCGCGCACGGCAAGAGGCGAGGGGCGGCGACTGGTGAGTACG
CCAAAAATTTTGACTAGCGGAGGCTAGAAGGAGAGAGATGGGTGCGAGAGCGTCAGTATTAAGCGGGGGA
GAATTAGATCGCGATGGGAAAAAATTCGGTTAAGGCCAGGGGGAAAGAAAAAATATAAATTAAAACATAT
AGTATGGGCAAGCAGGGAGCTAGAACGATTCGCAGTTAATCCTGGCCTGTTAGAAACATCAGAAGGCTGT
AGACAAATACTGGGACAGCTACAACCATCCCTTCAGACAGGATCAGAAGAACTTAGATCATTATATAATA
CAGTAGCAACCCTCTATTGTGTGCATCAAAGGATAGAGATAAAAGACACCAAGGAAGCTTTAGACAAGAT
AGAGGAAGAGCAAAACAAAAGTAAGACCACCGCACAGCAAGCGGCCGCTGATCTTCAGACCTGGAGGAGG
AGATATGAGGGACAATTGGAGAAGTGAATTATATAAATATAAAGTAGTAAAAATTGAACCATTAGGAGTA
GCACCCACCAAGGCAAAGAGAAGAGTGGTGCAGAGAGAAAAAAGAGCAGTGGGAATAGGAGCTTTGTTCC
TTGGGTTCTTGGGAGCAGCAGGAAGCACTATGGGCGCAGCGTCAATGACGCTGACGGTACAGGCCAGACA
ATTATTGTCTGGTATAGTGCAGCAGCAGAACAATTTGCTGAGGGCTATTGAGGCGCAACAGCATCTGTTG
CAACTCACAGTCTGGGGCATCAAGCAGCTCCAGGCAAGAATCCTGGCTGTGGAAAGATACCTAAAGGATC
AACAGCTCCTGGGGATTTGGGGTTGCTCTGGAAAACTCATTTGCACCACTGCTGTGCCTTGGAATGCTAG
TTGGAGTAATAAATCTCTGGAACAGATTTGGAATCACACGACCTGGATGGAGTGGGACAGAGAAATTAAC
AATTACACAAGCTTAATACACTCCTTAATTGAAGAATCGCAAAACCAGCAAGAAAAGAATGAACAAGAAT
TATTGGAATTAGATAAATGGGCAAGTTTGTGGAATTGGTTTAACATAACAAATTGGCTGTGGTATATAAA
ATTATTCATAATGATAGTAGGAGGCTTGGTAGGTTTAAGAATAGTTTTTGCTGTACTTTCTATAGTGAAT
AGAGTTAGGCAGGGATATTCACCATTATCGTTTCAGACCCACCTCCCAACCCCGAGGGGACCCGACAGGC
CCGAAGGAATAGAAGAAGAAGGTGGAGAGAGAGACAGAGACAGATCCATTCGATTAGTGAACGGATC
Features (pLannotate 1.2.2; 29 found; start..end, strand, type, name):
     50..290     +  promoter       U6 promoter: RNA polymerase III promoter for human U6 snRNA
    317..392     +  misc_RNA       gRNA scaffold: guide RNA scaffold for the Streptococcus pyogenes CRISPR/Cas9 system
    440..557     +  misc_feature   cPPT/CTS: central polypurine tract and central termination sequence of HIV-1
    624..690     +  CDS            small t antigen (fragment): SV40 (simian virus 40) small t antigen
    697..1875    +  promoter       EF-1α promoter: strong constitutive promoter for human elongation factor EF-1α
   1892..1917    +  misc_feature   MCS (fragment): multiple cloning site
   1930..2898    +  CDS            NGFR (fragment): TNR16_HUMAN - Also known as TNFRSF16. Experimental evidence at protein level: Swiss-Prot protein existence level 1. Low affinity receptor which can bind to NGF, BDNF, NTF3, and NTF4. Forms a heterodimeric receptor with SORCS2 that binds the precursor forms of NGF, BDNF and NTF3 with high affinity, and has much lower affinity for mature NGF and BDNF (PubMed:24908487). Plays an important role in differentiation and survival of specific neuronal populations during development (By similarity). Can mediate cell survival as well as cell death of neural cells. Plays a role in the inactivation of RHOA
   2929..3517    +  misc_feature   WPRE: woodchuck hepatitis virus posttranscriptional regulatory element
   3522..3659    +  CDS            nef (fragment): NEF_HV1LA - Experimental evidence at protein level: Swiss-Prot protein existence level 1. Extracellular Nef protein targets CD4(+) T-lymphocytes for apoptosis by interacting with CXCR4 surface receptors. From Human immunodeficiency virus type 1 group M subtype B (isolate Lai) (HIV-1).
   3645..3825    +  LTR            5' LTR (truncated): truncated 5' long terminal repeat (LTR) from HIV-1
   3897..4018    +  polyA_signal   SV40 poly(A) signal: SV40 polyadenylation signal
   4058..4193    +  rep_origin     SV40 ori: SV40 origin of replication
   4214..4232    -  promoter       T7 promoter: promoter for bacteriophage T7 RNA polymerase
   4240..4395    +  CDS            lacZα (fragment): LacZα fragment of β-galactosidase; lacZ fragment
   4400..4828    +  rep_origin     f1 ori (sequence partly withheld): f1 bacteriophage origin of replication; arrow indicates direction of (+) strand synthesis
   4881..4985    +  promoter       AmpR promoter: bla
   4986..5846    +  CDS            AmpR: β-lactamase; bla; confers resistance to ampicillin, carbenicillin, and related antibiotics
   6017..6605    +  rep_origin     ori: high-copy-number ColE1/pMB1/pBR322/pUC origin of replication
   6788..6880    +  CDS            lacI (fragment): lac repressor; lacI; The lac repressor binds to the lac operator to inhibit transcription in E. coli. This inhibition can be relieved by adding lactose or isopropyl-β-D-thiogalactopyranoside (IPTG).
   6893..6914    +  protein_bind   CAP binding site: CAP binding activates transcription in the presence of cAMP. E. coli catabolite activator protein
   6929..6959    +  promoter       lac promoter: promoter for the E. coli lac operon
   6967..6983    +  protein_bind   lac operator: The lac repressor binds to the lac operator to inhibit transcription in E. coli. This inhibition can be relieved by adding lactose or isopropyl-β-D-thiogalactopyranoside (IPTG). lac repressor encoded by lacI
   7028..7046    +  promoter       T3 promoter: promoter for bacteriophage T3 RNA polymerase
   7074..7300    +  promoter       RSV promoter: Rous sarcoma virus enhancer/promoter
   7301..7481    +  LTR            5' LTR (truncated): truncated 5' long terminal repeat (LTR) from HIV-1
   7528..7653    +  misc_feature   HIV-1 Ψ: packaging signal of human immunodeficiency virus type 1
   7637..8000    +  CDS            HIV-1 gag (fragment): gag protein from human immunodeficiency virus 1; gag
   8146..8379    +  misc_feature   RRE: The Rev response element (RRE) of HIV-1 allows for Rev-dependent mRNA export from the nucleus to the cytoplasm.
   8756..8856    +  CDS            Rev (fragment): human immunodeficiency virus 1 (HIV-1) Rev protein; rev; enhances nuclear export of unspliced and incompletely spliced viral mRNAs
