[The description below was written by a language model from this plasmid's Addgene catalogue record and pLannotate feature annotations shown in this document.]
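Description:
pLKO_Ollas.AU1.V5_NGFR is a lentiviral CRISPR vector on the pLKO backbone, about 8.9 kb in the sequenced record, that pairs an sgRNA expression cassette with a protein barcode ("Pro-Code") for tracking transduced cells. It is propagated in E. coli through a high-copy ColE1/pUC-type origin with ampicillin selection (AmpR/β-lactamase). It also carries an f1 origin, an SV40 origin and residual lac, T7 and T3 cloning-vector elements. The viral portion has a third-generation-style layout: an RSV promoter drives a truncated HIV-1 5' LTR, followed by the Ψ packaging signal with a gag fragment, the RRE for Rev-dependent export of the genomic RNA, and a cPPT/CTS. A second truncated LTR and an SV40 polyadenylation signal close the transfer cassette.

Two expression units sit between the LTRs. A human U6 Pol III promoter precedes the S. pyogenes Cas9 guide RNA scaffold, providing the site into which an sgRNA spacer is cloned; the vector does not encode Cas9. Downstream, the EF-1α promoter drives a human NGFR lacking its signaling domain (dNGFR). According to the catalogue entry, this receptor is tagged at its N terminus with the epitope combination Ollas, AU1 and V5, although the feature table annotates only the NGFR fragment and not the individual tags. A WPRE follows to enhance transcript expression. No mammalian drug-selection marker is annotated. The inert surface receptor displays a specific epitope combination that antibodies can detect by cytometry, so each Pro-Code can be linked to a particular sgRNA. This enables pooled phenotypic CRISPR screens read out at single-cell resolution, as well as general vector and cell tracking.
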