Addgene plasmid #158319: pLKO_Ollas.AU1.V5_NGFR
Purpose: Protein Barcode (Pro-Code) for vector/cell tracking. Contains U6 trRNA cassette for sgRNA cloning. Enables phenotypic CRISPR screens at a single cell resolution (using cytometry).
Depositing lab: Brian Brown. Depositing organization: Icahn School of Medicine at Mount Sinai. Publication: Protein Barcodes Enable High-Dimensional Single-Cell CRISPR Screens. Wroblewska A, Dhainaut M, Ben-Zvi B, Rose SA, Park ES, Amir ED, Bektesevic A, Baccarini A, Merad M, Rahman AH, Brown BD. Cell. 2018 Nov 1;175(4):1141-1155.e16. doi: 10.1016/j.cell.2018.09.022. Epub 2018 Oct 18. PubMed 30343902.
Backbone
  Vector backbone: pLKO
  Backbone size w/o insert (bp): 9000
  Vector type: Lentiviral, CRISPR
Growth in bacteria
  Bacterial resistance: Ampicillin, 100 μg/mL
  Growth temperature: 37°C
  Growth strain: NEB Stable
  Copy number: High Copy
Gene/Insert
  Gene/Insert name: Pro-Code Tagged human dNGFR
  Species: H. sapiens (human)
  Insert size (bp): 1000
  Mutation: Truncation of the signaling domain
  Entrez Gene: NGFR (a.k.a. CD271, Gp80-LNGFR, TNFRSF16, p75(NTR), p75NTR)
  Promoter: EF1a
  Tag / fusion protein: Ollas.AU1.V5 (N terminal on insert)
  Cloning method: Restriction Enzyme; 5′ cloning site Unknown (unknown if destroyed)
  Sequencing primers: 5′ cctttttgagtttggatcttggttcat
Terms and licenses: Academic/Nonprofit Terms; Industry Terms: Not Available to Industry
How to cite: pLKO_Ollas.AU1.V5_NGFR was a gift from Brian Brown (Addgene plasmid # 158319 ; http://n2t.net/addgene:158319 ; RRID:Addgene_158319)
