>Addgene plasmid #158319 | pLKO_Ollas.AU1.V5_NGFR | depositor partial sequence | sequence record 305507 | Tagged NGFR
ATGGGGGCAGGTGCCACCGGCCGCGCCATGGACGGGCCGCGCCTGCTGCTGTTGCTGCTTCTGGGGGTGT
CCCTTGGAGGTGCCAAGGAGGCATGCAGCGGCTTCGCCAACGAGCTGGGCCCCAGGCTGATGGGCAAGTG
CGGAGGAGGCGGGGGAGGGGACACCTATCGGTACATTGGAGGAGGCGGGGGAGGGGGCAAACCAATTCCA
AACCCACTGCTGGGACTGGATTCCACACCCACAGGCCTGTACACACACAGCGGTGAGTGCTGCAAAGCCT
GCAACCTGGGCGAGGGTGTGGCCCAGCCTTGTGGAGCCAACCAGACCGTGTGTGAGCCCTGCCTGGACAG
CGTGACGTTCTCCGACGTGGTGAGCGCGACCGAGCCGTGCAAGCCGTGCACCGAGTGCGTGGGGCTCCAG
AGCATGTCGGCGCCGTGCGTGGAGGCCGACGACGCCGTGTGCCGCTGCGCCTACGGCTACTACCAGGATG
AGACGACTGGGCGCTGCGAGGCGTGCCGCGTGTGCGAGGCGGGCTCGGGCCTCGTGTTCTCCTGCCAGGA
CAAGCAGAACACCGTGTGCGAGGAGTGCCCCGACGGCACGTATTCCGACGAGGCCAACCACGTGGACCCG
TGCCTGCCCTGCACCGTGTGCGAGGACACCGAGCGCCAGCTCCGCGAGTGCACACGCTGGGCCGACGCCG
AGTGCGAGGAGATCCCTGGCCGTTGGATTACACGGTCCACACCCCCAGAGGGCTCGGACAGCACAGCCCC
CAGCACCCAGGAGCCTGAGGCACCTCCAGAACAAGACCTCATAGCCAGCACGGTGGCAGGTGTGGTGACC
ACAGTGATGGGCAGCTCCCAGCCCGTGGTGACCCGAGGCACCACCGACAACCTCATCCCTGTCTATTGCT
CCATCCTGGCTGCTGTGGTTGTGGGCCTTGTGGCCTACATAGCCTTCAAGAGGTGGAACAGGGGTATCCT
CTAG
